Addgene plasmid #57564: dEos-H2B-6
Purpose: Localization: Nucleus/Histones, Excitation: 505 / 569, Emission: 516 / 581
Depositing lab: Michael Davidson. Depositing organization: Florida State University, Tallahassee.
Backbone
  Vector backbone: dEos
  Backbone size w/o insert (bp): 4750
  Vector type: Mammalian Expression
  Selectable markers: Neomycin (select with G418)
Growth in bacteria
  Bacterial resistance: Kanamycin, 50 μg/mL
  Growth temperature: 37°C
  Growth strain: DH5alpha
  Copy number: High Copy
Gene/Insert
  Gene/Insert name: H2B (alt names: Human Histone H2B; NM_021058.3)
  Species: H. sapiens (human)
  Mutation: D26G and V119I in H2B
  Entrez Gene: H2BC11 (a.k.a. H2B/r, H2BFR, H2BJ, HIST1H2BJ)
  Promoter: CMV
  Tag / fusion protein: dEos
  Cloning method: Unknown
  Sequencing primers: 5′ CMV-F; 3′ SV40pA-R
Terms and licenses: Academic/Nonprofit Terms; Industry Terms
Depositor comments: . Excitation = 505 / 569; Emission = 516 / 581
How to cite: dEos-H2B-6 was a gift from Michael Davidson (Addgene plasmid # 57564 ; http://n2t.net/addgene:57564 ; RRID:Addgene_57564)
