[The description below was written by a language model from this plasmid's Addgene catalogue record.]
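Description:
dEos-H2B-6 is a mammalian expression plasmid that encodes human histone H2B (the H2BC11/HIST1H2BJ gene) fused to the fluorescent protein dEos, built on a dEos vector backbone of about 4.75 kb without the insert. Transcription of the fusion is driven by the CMV promoter, a strong constitutive viral promoter widely used in mammalian cells. The listed 3′ sequencing primer suggests an SV40 polyadenylation signal downstream of the cassette. The H2B coding sequence carries two recorded substitutions, D26G and V119I, relative to the reference. The record does not state on which end of H2B the dEos tag sits, the linker between the two parts (the "6" in the name is not explained), or how the insert was cloned. No feature table is provided, so the origin of replication and other backbone elements are not itemised.

In bacteria the plasmid is maintained at high copy number under kanamycin selection. In mammalian cells, a neomycin resistance marker allows G418 selection of stable transfectants.

The construct is a localization marker for the nucleus and chromatin, since H2B is a core nucleosome component and carries its fluorescent partner into histone-bound DNA. Eos-family proteins are green-to-red photoconvertible, and the two recorded spectral states fit this: excitation/emission of 505/516 nm for one form and 569/581 nm for the other. This makes the fusion suitable for live-cell imaging of nuclei and chromosomes, for optically highlighting and tracking selected chromatin regions or cells, and for photoconversion-based imaging approaches, although the record itself lists only the localization and spectral properties.
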