>Addgene plasmid #57564 | dEos-H2B-6 | depositor partial sequence | sequence record 88710 | insert sequence
ACGTCAGATCCGCTAGCGCTACCGGACTCAGATCTCGAGCTCAAGCTTCGAATTCTGCAGTCGACGGTAC
CGCCACCATGCCAGAGCCAGCGAAGTCTGCTCCCGCCCCGAAAAAGGGCTCCAAGAAGGCGGTGACTAAG
GCGCAGAAGAAAGGCGGCAAGAAGCGCAAGCGCAGCCGCAAGGAGAGCTATTCCATCTATGTGTACAAGG
TTCTGAAGCAGGTCCACCCTGACACCGGCATTTCGTCCAAGGCCATGGGCATCATGAATTCGTTTGTGAA
CGACATTTTCGAGCGCATCGCAGGTGAGGCTTCCCGCCTGGCGCATTACAACAAGCGCTCGACCATCACC
TCCAGGGAGATCCAGACGGCCGTGCGCCTGCTGCTGCCTGGGGAGTTGGCCAAGCACGCCGTGTCCGAGG
GTACTAAGGCCATCACCAAGTACACCAGCGCTAAGGATCCACCGGTCGCCACCATGGTGAGTGCGATTAA
GCCAGACATGAAGATCAACCTCCGTATGGAAGGCAACGTAAACGGGCACCACTTTGTGATCGACGGAGAT
GGTACAGGCAAGCCTTTTGAGGGAAAACAGAGTATGGATCTTGAAGTCAAAGAGGGCGGACCTCTGCCTT
TTGCCTTTGATATCCTGACCACTGCATTCCATTACGGCAACAGGGTATTCGCCGAATATCCAGACCACAT
ACAAGACTATTTTAAGCAGTCGTTTCCTAAGGGGTATTCGTGGGAACGAAGCTTGACTTTCGAAGACGGG
GGCATTTGCATTGCCAGAAACGACATAACAATGGAAGGGGACACTTTCTATAATAAAGTTCGATTTCACG
GTGTAAACTTTCCCGCCAATGGTCCAGTTATGCAGAAGAAGACGCTGAAATGGGAGCCCTCCACTGAGAA
AATGTATGTGCGTGATGGAGTGCTGACGGGTGATATTCACATGGCTTTGTTGCTTGAAGGAAATGCCCAT
TACCGATGTGACTTCAGAACTACTTACAAAGCTAAGGAGAAGGGTGTCAAGTTACCAGGCTACCACTTTG
TGGACCACTGCATTGAGATTTTAAGCCATGACAAAGATTACAACAAGGTTAAGCTGTATGAGCATGCTGT
TGCTCATTCTGGATTGCCTGACAATGCCAGACGATAAGCGGCCGCGACTCTAGATCATAATCAGCCATAC
CACATTTG
